Addgene plasmid #121997: pMYs-MFN2-IRES-mitoRFP
Purpose: Expression of MFN2 and mitoRFP in mammalial cells
Depositing lab: Qing Deng. Depositing organization: Purdue University. Publication: Mitofusin 2 regulates neutrophil adhesive migration and the actin cytoskeleton. Zhou W, Hsu AY, Wang Y, Syahirah R, Wang T, Jeffries J, Wang X, Mohammad H, Seleem MN, Umulis D, Deng Q. J Cell Sci. 2020 Sep 4;133(17). pii: jcs.248880. doi: 10.1242/jcs.248880. PubMed 32788232.
Backbone
  Vector backbone: pMYs
  Backbone manufacturer: Cell Biolabs
  Backbone size w/o insert (bp): 4800
  Total vector size (bp): 8531
  Vector type: Retroviral
Growth in bacteria
  Bacterial resistance: Ampicillin, 100 μg/mL
  Growth temperature: 37°C
  Growth strain: NEB Stable
  Copy number: High Copy
Gene/Insert
  Gene/Insert name: MFN2-IRES-mitoRFP
  Species: H. sapiens (human)
  Insert size (bp): 3739
  Mutation: silent Q386Q Q387Q V388V Y389Y C390C E391E E392E
  Entrez Gene: MFN2 (a.k.a. CMT2A, CMT2A2, CMT2A2A, CMT2A2B, CPRP1, HMSN6A, HSG, MARF, MSL)
Terms and licenses: Academic/Nonprofit Terms; Industry Terms: Not Available to Industry
How to cite: pMYs-MFN2-IRES-mitoRFP was a gift from Qing Deng (Addgene plasmid # 121997 ; http://n2t.net/addgene:121997 ; RRID:Addgene_121997)
