[The description below was written by a language model from this plasmid's Addgene catalogue record and pLannotate feature annotations shown in this document.]
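Description:
pMYs-MFN2-IRES-mitoRFP is a Moloney murine leukemia virus (MMLV)-based retroviral vector of about 8.5 kb, built on the pMYs backbone, for co-expressing human mitofusin 2 and a mitochondrially targeted red fluorescent protein in mammalian cells. In bacteria it is maintained through a high-copy ColE1/pUC-type origin and selected with ampicillin via a β-lactamase gene under its native promoter. A short lacI fragment annotated next to the origin appears to be a backbone remnant.

The viral portion is bounded by two MMLV long terminal repeats. Downstream of the 5' LTR lie the Ψ packaging signal, a truncated gag segment lacking its start codon, and a pol region that carries a splice acceptor. These elements allow the transcript to be packaged into virions when viral proteins are supplied in trans by packaging cells. No separate internal promoter is annotated, so expression presumably comes from the 5' LTR.

The payload is a bicistronic cassette. The MFN2 coding sequence, encoding the outer mitochondrial membrane GTPase that mediates mitochondrial clustering and fusion, is followed by an EMCV IRES. The IRES drives cap-independent translation of TagRFP-T fused to the COX8 mitochondrial presequence, so transduced cells are marked by red mitochondria that also reveal mitochondrial morphology.

The MFN2 sequence carries silent changes across codons 386–392. Such changes are commonly made to render a cDNA resistant to an shRNA or similar knockdown reagent in rescue experiments, but the record does not state the reason. The associated publication concerns the role of mitofusin 2 in neutrophil adhesive migration and the actin cytoskeleton.
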