Features (pLannotate 1.2.2; 15 found; start..end, strand, type, name):
     22..615     +  LTR            LTR: long terminal repeat from Moloney murine leukemia virus
    746..1044    +  misc_feature   MMLV Ψ (fragment): packaging signal of Moloney murine leukemia virus (MMLV)
   1103..1519    +  CDS            gag (truncated): truncated Moloney murine leukemia virus (MMLV) gag gene lacking the start codon
   1529..1903    +  misc_feature   pol region: Moloney murine leukemia virus (MMLV) pol region containing the splice acceptor site
   1948..1984    +  misc_feature   MCS (fragment): multiple cloning site
   1998..4268    +  CDS            MFN2: MFN2_HUMAN - Also known as CPRP1, KIAA0214. Experimental evidence at protein level: Swiss-Prot protein existence level 1. Mitochondrial outer membrane GTPase that mediates mitochondrial clustering and fusion (PubMed:11181170, PubMed:11950885, PubMed:26214738, PubMed:28114303). Mitochondria are highly dynamic organelles, and their morphology is determined by the equilibrium between mitochondrial fusion and fission events (PubMed:28114303). Overexpression induces the formation of mitochondrial networks (PubMed:28114303). Membrane clustering requires GTPase activity and may involve a major rearra
   4411..4873    +  misc_feature   IRES: internal ribosome entry site (IRES) of the encephalomyocarditis virus (EMCV)
   4893..4967    +  CDS            COX8 presequence: mitochondrial presequence of human cytochrome c oxidase subunit VIII (Rizutto et al., 1989)
   5001..5732    +  CDS            TagRFP-T: TagRFP-T is a basic (constitutively fluorescent) red fluorescent protein published in 2008, derived from Entacmaea quadricolor. It has low acid sensitivity.
   5775..5873    +  CDS            env (fragment): murine leukemia virus gPr80 envelope polyprotein precursor; env; proteolytically cleaved into gp70SU and p15TM subunits
   5915..6504    +  LTR            LTR: long terminal repeat from Moloney murine leukemia virus
   6570..6622    -  CDS            lacI (fragment): lac repressor; lacI; The lac repressor binds to the lac operator to inhibit transcription in E. coli. This inhibition can be relieved by adding lactose or isopropyl-β-D-thiogalactopyranoside (IPTG).
   6805..7393    -  rep_origin     ori: high-copy-number ColE1/pMB1/pBR322/pUC origin of replication
   7557..8417    -  CDS            AmpR: β-lactamase; bla; confers resistance to ampicillin, carbenicillin, and related antibiotics
   8418..8522    -  promoter       AmpR promoter: bla
>Addgene plasmid #121997 | pMYs-MFN2-IRES-mitoRFP | addgene full sequence | sequence record 238029 | Addgene NGS Result
CCCGAAAAGTGCCACCTGCATAATGAAAGACCCCACCTGTAGGTTTGGCAAGCTAGCTTAAGTAACGCCA
TTTTGCAAGGCATGGAAAAATACATAACTGAGAATAGAAAAGTTCAGATCAAGGTCAGGAACAGATGGAA
CAGCTGAATATGGGCCAAACAGGATATCTGTGGTAAGCAGTTCCTGCCCCGGCTCAGGGCCAAGAACAGA
TGGAACAGCTGAATATGGGCCAAACAGGATATCTGTGGTAAGCAGTTCCTGCCCCGGCTCAGGGCCAAGA
ACAGATGGTCCCCAGATGCGGTCCAGCCCTCAGCAGTTTCTAGAGAACCATCAGATGTTTCCAGGGTGCC
CCAAGGACCTGAAATGACCCTGTGCCTTATTTGAACTAACCAATCAGTTCGCTTCTCGCTTCTGTTCGCG
CGCTTCTGCTCCCCGAGCTCAATAAAAGAGCCCACAACCCCTCACTCGGCGCGCCAGTCCTCCGATTGAC
TGAGTCGCCCGGGTACCCGTATTCCCAATAAAGCCTCTTGCTGTTTGCATCCGAATCGTGGACTCGCTGA
TCCTTGGGAGGGTCTCCTCAGATTGATTGACTGCCCACCTCGGGGGTCTTTCATTTGGAGGTTCCACCGA
GATTTGGAGACCCCTGCCCAGGGACCACCGACCCCCCCGCCGGGAGGTAAGCTGGCCAGCGGTCGTTTCG
TGTCTGTCTCTGTCTTTGTGCGTGTTTGTGCCGGCATCTAATGTTTGCGCCTGCGTCTGTACTAGTTAGC
TAACTAGCTCTGTATCTGGCGGACCCGTGGTGGAACTGACGAGTTCGGAACACCCGGCCGCAACCCTGGG
AGACGTCCCAGGGACTTCGGGGGCCGTTTTTGTGGCCCGACCTGAGTCCAAAAATCCCGATCGTTTTGGA
CTCTTTGGTGCACCCCCCTAATAGGAGGGATATGTGGTTCTGGTAGGAGACGAGAACCTAAAACAGTTCC
CGCCTCCGTCTGAATTTTTGCTTTCGGTTTGGGACCGAAGCCGCGCCGCGCGTCTTGTCTGCTGCAGCAT
CGTTCTGTGTTGTCTCTGTCTGACTGTGTTTCTGTATTTGTCTGAAAATTAGGGCCAGACTGTTACCACT
CCCTTAAGTTTGACCTTAGGTCACTGGAAAGATGTCGAGCGGATCGCTCACAACCAGTCGGTAGATGTCA
AGAAGAGACGTTGGGTTACCTTCTGCTCTGCAGAATGGCCAACCTTTAACGTCGGATGGCCGCGAGACGG
CACCTTTAACCGAGACCTCATCACCCAGGTTAAGATCAAGGTCTTTTCACCTGGCCCGCATGGACACCCA
GACCAGGTCCCCTACATCGTGACCTGGGAAGCCTTGGCTTTTGACCCCCCTCCCTGGGTCAAGCCCTTTG
TACACCCTAAGCCTCCGCCTCCTCTTCCTCCATCCGCCCCGTCTCTCCCCCTTGAACCTCCTCGTTCGAC
CCCGCCTCGATCCTCCCTTTATCCAGCCCTCACTCCTTCTCTAGGCGCCCCCATATGGCCATATGAGATC
TTATATGGGGCACCCCCGCCCCTTGTAAACTTCCCTGACCCTGACATGACAAGAGTTACTAACAGCCCCT
CTCTCCAAGCTCACTTACAGGCTCTCTACTTAGTCCAGCACGAAGTCTGGAGACCTCTGGCGGCAGCCTA
CCAAGAACAACTGGACCGACCGGTGGTACCTCACCCTTACCGAGTCGGCGACACAGTGTGGGTCCGCCGA
CACCAGACTAAGAACCTAGAACCTCGCTGGAAAGGACCTTACACAGTCCTGCTGACCACCCCCACCGCCC
TCAAAGTAGACGGCATCGCAGCTTGGATACACGCCGCCCACGTGAAGGCTGCCGACCCCGGGGGTGGACC
ATCCTCTAGACTGCCGGATCTAGCTAGTTAATTAAGGATCCCAGTGTGGTGGTACGGGAATTCTGCAGTC
GACGGTACCGCGGGCCCGGGATCCACCGGTCGCCACCATGTCCCTGCTCTTCTCTCGATGCAACTCTATC
GTCACAGTCAAGAAAAATAAGAGACACATGGCTGAGGTGAATGCATCCCCACTTAAGCACTTTGTCACTG
CCAAGAAGAAGATCAATGGCATTTTTGAGCAGCTGGGGGCCTACATCCAGGAGAGCGCCACCTTCCTTGA
AGACACGTACAGGAATGCAGAACTGGACCCCGTTACCACAGAAGAACAGGTTCTGGACGTCAAAGGTTAC
CTATCCAAAGTGAGAGGCATCAGTGAGGTGCTGGCTCGGAGGCACATGAAAGTGGCTTTTTTTGGCCGGA
CGAGCAATGGGAAGAGCACCGTGATCAATGCCATGCTCTGGGACAAAGTTCTGCCCTCTGGGATTGGCCA
CACCACCAATTGCTTCCTGCGGGTAGAGGGCACAGATGGCCATGAGGCCTTTCTCCTTACCGAGGGCTCA
GAGGAAAAGAGGAGTGCCAAGACTGTGAACCAGCTGGCCCATGCCCTCCACCAGGACAAGCAGCTCCATG
CCGGCAGCCTAGTGAGTGTGATGTGGCCCAACTCTAAGTGCCCACTTCTGAAGGATGACCTCGTTTTGAT
GGACAGCCCTGGTATTGATGTCACCACAGAGCTGGACAGCTGGATTGACAAGTTTTGTCTGGATGCTGAT
GTGTTTGTGCTGGTGGCCAACTCAGAGTCCACCCTGATGCAGACGGAAAAGCACTTCTTCCACAAGGTGA
GTGAGCGTCTCTCCCGGCCAAACATCTTCATCCTGAACAACCGCTGGGATGCATCTGCCTCAGAGCCCGA
GTACATGGAGGAGGTGCGGCGGCAGCACATGGAGCGTTGTACCAGCTTCCTGGTGGATGAGCTGGGCGTG
GTGGATCGATCCCAGGCCGGGGACCGCATCTTCTTTGTGTCTGCTAAGGAGGTGCTCAACGCCAGGATTC
AGAAAGCCCAGGGCATGCCTGAAGGAGGGGGCGCTCTCGCAGAAGGCTTTCAAGTGAGGATGTTTGAGTT
TCAGAATTTTGAGAGGAGATTTGAGGAGTGCATCTCCCAGTCTGCAGTGAAGACCAAGTTTGAGCAGCAC
ACGGTCCGGGCCAAGCAGATTGCAGAGGCGGTTCGACTCATCATGGACTCCCTGCACATGGCGGCTCGGG
AGCAACAAGTGTATTGTGAAGAGATGCGTGAAGAGCGGCAAGACCGACTGAAATTTATTGACAAACAGCT
GGAGCTCTTGGCTCAAGACTATAAGCTGCGAATTAAGCAGATTACGGAGGAAGTGGAGAGGCAGGTGTCG
ACTGCAATGGCCGAGGAGATCAGGCGCCTCTCTGTACTGGTGGACGATTACCAGATGGACTTCCACCCTT
CTCCAGTAGTCCTCAAGGTTTATAAGAATGAGCTGCACCGCCACATAGAGGAAGGACTGGGTCGAAACAT
GTCTGACCGCTGCTCCACGGCCATCACCAACTCCCTGCAGACCATGCAGCAGGACATGATAGATGGCTTG
AAACCCCTCCTTCCTGTGTCCGTGCGGAGTCAGATAGACATGCTGGTCCCACGCCAGTGCTTCTCCCTCA
ACTATGACCTAAACTGTGACAAGCTGTGTGCTGACTTCCAGGAAGACATTGAGTTCCATTTCTCTCTCGG
ATGGACCATGCTGGTGAATAGGTTCCTGGGCCCCAAGAACAGCCGTCGGGCCTTGATGGGCTACAATGAC
CAGGTCCAGCGTCCCATCCCTCTGACGCCAGCCAACCCCAGCATGCCCCCACTGCCACAGGGCTCGCTCA
CCCAGGAGGAGTTCATGGTTTCCATGGTTACCGGCCTGGCCTCCTTGACATCCAGGACCTCCATGGGCAT
TCTTGTTGTTGGAGGAGTGGTGTGGAAGGCAGTGGGCTGGCGGCTCATTGCCCTCTCCTTTGGGCTCTAT
GGCCTCCTCTACGTCTATGAGCGTCTGACCTGGACCACCAAGGCCAAGGAGAGGGCCTTCAAGCGCCAGT
TTGTGGAGCATGCCAGCGAGAAGCTGCAGCTTGTCATCAGCTACACTGGCTCCAACTGCAGCCACCAAGT
CCAGCAGGAACTGTCTGGGACCTTTGCTCATCTGTGTCAGCAAGTTGACGTCACCCGGGAGAACCTGGAG
CAGGAAATTGCCGCCATGAACAAGAAAATTGAGGTTCTTGACTCACTTCAGAGCAAAGCAAAGCTGCTCA
GGAATAAAGCCGGTTGGTTGGACAGTGAGCTCAACATGTTCACACACCAGTACCTGCAGCCCAGCAGATA
AGCGGCCGCTACGTAAATTCCGCCCCCCCCCCCCTCTCCCTCCCCCCCCCTAACGTTACTGGCCGAAGCC
GCTTGGAATAAGGCCGGTGTGCGTTTGTCTATATGTTATTTTCCACCATATTGCCGTCTTTTGGCAATGT
GAGGGCCCGGAAACCTGGCCCTGTCTTCTTGACGAGCATTCCTAGGGGTCTTTCCCCTCTCGCCAAAGGA
ATGCAAGGTCTGTTGAATGTCGTGAAGGAAGCAGTTCCTCTGGAAGCTTCTTGAAGACAAACAACGTCTG
TAGCGACCCTTTGCAGGCAGCGGAACCCCCCACCTGGCGACAGGTGCCTCTGCGGCCAAAAGCCACGTGT
ATAAGATACACCTGCAAAGGCGGCACAACCCCAGTGCCACGTTGTGAGTTGGATAGTTGTGGAAAGAGTC
AAATGGCTCTCCTCAAGCGTATTCAACAAGGGGCTGAAGGATGCCCAGAAGGTACCCCATTGTATGGGAT
CTGATCTGGGGCCTCGGTGCACATGCTTTACATGTGTTTAGTCGAGGTTAAAAAAACGTCTAGGCCCCCC
GAACCACGGGGACGTGGTTTTCCTTTGAAAAACACGATGATAATATGGCCACAACCAGATCTATGTCCGT
CCTGACGCCGCTGCTGCTGCGGGGCTTGACAGGCTCGGCCCGGCGGCTCCCAGTGCCGCGCGCCAAGATC
CATTCGTTGGGGGATCCACCGGTCGCCACCATGGTGTCTAAGGGCGAAGAGCTGATTAAGGAGAACATGC
ACATGAAGCTGTACATGGAGGGCACCGTGAACAACCACCACTTCAAGTGCACATCCGAGGGCGAAGGCAA
GCCCTACGAGGGCACCCAGACCATGAGAATCAAGGTGGTCGAGGGCGGCCCTCTCCCCTTCGCCTTCGAC
ATCCTGGCTACCAGCTTCATGTACGGCAGCAGAACCTTCATCAACCACACCCAGGGCATCCCCGATTTCT
TTAAGCAGTCCTTCCCTGAGGGCTTCACATGGGAGAGAGTCACCACATACGAAGACGGGGGCGTGCTGAC
CGCTACCCAGGACACCAGCCTCCAGGACGGCTGCCTCATCTACAACGTCAAGATCAGAGGGGTGAACTTC
CCATCCAACGGCCCTGTGATGCAGAAGAAAACACTCGGCTGGGAGGCCAACACCGAGACCCTGTACCCCG
CTGACGGCGGCCTGGAAGGCAGAACCGACATGGCCCTGAAGCTCGTGGGCGGGGGCCACCTGATCTGCAA
CTTCAAGACCACATACAGATCCAAGAAACCCGCTAAGAACCTCAAGATGCCCGGCGTCTACTATGTGGAC
CACAGACTGGAAAGAATCAAGGAGGCCGACAAAGAGACCTACGTCGAGCAGCACGAGGTGGCTGTGGCCA
GATACTGCGACCTCCCTAGCAAACTGGGGCACAAACTTAATGGCATGGACGAGCTGTACAAGTAAAGCGG
CCGCCAGCACAGTGGTCGATCGAGGGGGGGCCCGCGATTAGTCCAATTTGTTAAAGACAGGATATCAGTG
GTCCAGGCTCTAGTTTTGACTCAACAATATCACCAGCTGAAGCCTATAGAGTACGAGCCATAGATAGAAT
AAAAGATTTTATTTAGTCTCCAGAAAAAGGGGGGAATGAAAGACCCCACCTGTAGGTTTGGCAAGCTAGC
TTAAGTAACGCCATTTTGCAAGGCATGGAAAATACATAACTGAGAATAGAGAAGTTCAGATCAAGGTTAG
GAACAGAGAGACAGCAGAATATGGGCCAAACAGGATATCTGTGGTAAGCAGTTCCTGCCCCGGCTCAGGG
CCAAGAACAGTTGGAACAGCAGAATATGGGCCAAACAGGATATCTGTGGTAAGCAGTTCCTGCCCCGGCT
CAGGGCCAAGAACAGATGGTCCCCAGATGCGGTCCCGCCCTCAGCAGTTTCTAGAGAACCATCAGATGTT
TCCAGGGTGCCCCAAGGACCTGAAATGACCCTGTGCCTTATTTGAACTAACCAATCAGTTCGCTTCTCGC
TTCTGTTCGCGCGCTTCTGCTCCCCGAGCTCAATAAAAGAGCCCACAACCCCTCACTCGGCGCGCCAGTC
CTCCGATAGACTGCGTCGCCCGGGTACCCGTGTATCCAATAAACCCTCTTGCAGTTGCATCCGACTTGTG
GTCTCGCTGTTCCTTGGGAGGGTCTCCTCTGAGTGATTGACTACCCGTCAGCGGGGGTCTTTCACATGCA
GCATGTATCAAAATTAATTTGGTTTTTTTTCTTAAGTATTTACATTAAATGGCCATAGTTGCATTAATGA
ATCGGCCAACGCGCGGGGAGAGGCGGTTTGCGTATTGGGCGCTCTTCCGCTTCCTCGCTCACTGACTCGC
TGCGCTCGGTCGTTCGGCTGCGGCGAGCGGTATCAGCTCACTCAAAGGCGGTAATACGGTTATCCACAGA
ATCAGGGGATAACGCAGGAAAGAACATGTGAGCAAAAGGCCAGCAAAAGGCCAGGAACCGTAAAAAGGCC
GCGTTGCTGGCGTTTTTCCATAGGCTCCGCCCCCCTGACGAGCATCACAAAAATCGACGCTCAAGTCAGA
GGTGGCGAAACCCGACAGGACTATAAAGATACCAGGCGTTTCCCCCTGGAAGCTCCCTCGTGCGCTCTCC
TGTTCCGACCCTGCCGCTTACCGGATACCTGTCCGCCTTTCTCCCTTCGGGAAGCGTGGCGCTTTCTCAT
AGCTCACGCTGTAGGTATCTCAGTTCGGTGTAGGTCGTTCGCTCCAAGCTGGGCTGTGTGCACGAACCCC
CCGTTCAGCCCGACCGCTGCGCCTTATCCGGTAACTATCGTCTTGAGTCCAACCCGGTAAGACACGACTT
ATCGCCACTGGCAGCAGCCACTGGTAACAGGATTAGCAGAGCGAGGTATGTAGGCGGTGCTACAGAGTTC
TTGAAGTGGTGGCCTAACTACGGCTACACTAGAAGAACAGTATTTGGTATCTGCGCTCTGCTGAAGCCAG
TTACCTTCGGAAAAAGAGTTGGTAGCTCTTGATCCGGCAAACAAACCACCGCTGGTAGCGGTGGTTTTTT
TGTTTGCAAGCAGCAGATTACGCGCAGAAAAAAAGGATCTCAAGAAGATCCTTTGATCTTTTCTACGGGG
TCTGACGCTCAGTGGAACGAAAACTCACGTTAAGGGATTTTGGTCATGAGATTATCAAAAAGGATCTTCA
CCTAGATCCTTTTGCGGCCGGCCGCAAATCAATCTAAAGTATATATGAGTAAACTTGGTCTGACAGTTAC
CAATGCTTAATCAGTGAGGCACCTATCTCAGCGATCTGTCTATTTCGTTCATCCATAGTTGCCTGACTCC
CCGTCGTGTAGATAACTACGATACGGGAGGGCTTACCATCTGGCCCCAGTGCTGCAATGATACCGCGAGA
CCCACGCTCACCGGCTCCAGATTTATCAGCAATAAACCAGCCAGCCGGAAGGGCCGAGCGCAGAAGTGGT
CCTGCAACTTTATCCGCCTCCATCCAGTCTATTAATTGTTGCCGGGAAGCTAGAGTAAGTAGTTCGCCAG
TTAATAGTTTGCGCAACGTTGTTGCCATTGCTACAGGCATCGTGGTGTCACGCTCGTCGTTTGGTATGGC
TTCATTCAGCTCCGGTTCCCAACGATCAAGGCGAGTTACATGATCCCCCATGTTGTGCAAAAAAGCGGTT
AGCTCCTTCGGTCCTCCGATCGTTGTCAGAAGTAAGTTGGCCGCAGTGTTATCACTCATGGTTATGGCAG
CACTGCATAATTCTCTTACTGTCATGCCATCCGTAAGATGCTTTTCTGTGACTGGTGAGTACTCAACCAA
GTCATTCTGAGAATAGTGTATGCGGCGACCGAGTTGCTCTTGCCCGGCGTCAATACGGGATAATACCGCG
CCACATAGCAGAACTTTAAAAGTGCTCATCATTGGAAAACGTTCTTCGGGGCGAAAACTCTCAAGGATCT
TACCGCTGTTGAGATCCAGTTCGATGTAACCCACTCGTGCACCCAACTGATCTTCAGCATCTTTTACTTT
CACCAGCGTTTCTGGGTGAGCAAAAACAGGAAGGCAAAATGCCGCAAAAAAGGGAATAAGGGCGACACGG
AAATGTTGAATACTCATACTCTTCCTTTTTCAATATTATTGAAGCATTTATCAGGGTTATTGTCTCATGA
GCGGATACATATTTGAATGTATTTAGAAAAATAAACAAATAGGGGTTCCGCGCACATTTC
